>Addgene plasmid #31265 | pGCGFP-hyg | depositor full sequence | sequence record 14328 | Author sequence
GTCGACATTGATTATTGACTAGTTATTAATAGTAATCAATTACGGGGTCATTAGTTCATAGCCCATATAT
GGAGTTCCGCGTTACATAACTTACGGTAAATGGCCCGCCTGGCTGACCGCCCAACGACCCCCGCCCATTG
ACGTCAATAATGACGTATGTTCCCATAGTAACGCCAATAGGGACTTTCCATTGACGTCAATGGGTGGAGT
ATTTACGGTAAACTGCCCACTTGGCAGTACATCAAGTGTATCATATGCCAAGTCCGCCCCCTATTGACGT
CAATGACGGTAAATGGCCCGCCTGGCATTATGCCCAGTACATGACCTTACGGGACTTTCCTACTTGGCAG
TACATCTACGTATTAGTCATCGCTATTACCATGGGTCGAGGTGAGCCCCACGTTCTGCTTCACTCTCCCC
ATCTCCCCCCCCTCCCCACCCCCAATTTTGTATTTATTTATTTTTTAATTATTTTGTGCAGCGATGGGGG
CGGGGGGGGGGGGGGCGCGCGCCAGGCGGGGCGGGGCGGGGCGAGGGGCGGGGCGGGGCGAGGCGGAGAG
GTGCGGCGGCAGCCAATCAGAGCGGCGCGCTCCGAAAGTTTCCTTTTATGGCGAGGCGGCGGCGGCGGCG
GCCCTATAAAAAGCGAAGCGCGCGGCGGGCGGGAGTCGCTGCGTTGCCTTCGCCCCGTGCCCCGCTCCGC
GCCGCCTCGCGCCGCCCGCCCCGGCTCTGACTGACCGCGTTACTCCCACAGGTGAGCGGGCGGGACGGCC
CTTCTCCTCCGGGCTGTAATTAGCGCTTGGTTTAATGACGGCTCGTTTCTTTTCTGTGGCTGCGTGAAAG
CCTTAAAGGGCTCCGGGAGGGCCCTTTGTGCGGGGGGGAGCGGCTCGGGGGGTGCGTGCGTGTGTGTGTG
CGTGGGGAGCGCCGCGTGCGGCCCGCGCTGCCCGGCGGCTGTGAGCGCTGCGGGCGCGGCGCGGGGCTTT
GTGCGCTCCGCGTGTGCGCGAGGGGAGCGCGGCCGGGGGCGGTGCCCCGCGGTGCGGGGGGGCTGCGAGG
GGAACAAAGGCTGCGTGCGGGGTGTGTGCGTGGGGGGGTGAGCAGGGGGTGTGGGCGCGGCGGTCGGGCT
GTAACCCCCCCCTGCACCCCCCTCCCCGAGTTGCTGAGCACGGCCCGGCTTCGGGTGCGGGGCTCCGTGC
GGGGCGTGGCGCGGGGCTCGCCGTGCCGGGCGGGGGGTGGCGGCAGGTGGGGGTGCCGGGCGGGGCGGGG
CCGCCTCGGGCCGGGGAGGGCTCGGGGGAGGGGCGCGGCGGCCCCGGAGCGCCGGCGGCTGTCGAGGCGC
GGCGAGCCGCAGCCATTGCCTTTTATGGTAATCGTGCGAGAGGGCGCAGGGACTTCCTTTGTCCCAAATC
TGGCGGAGCCGAAATCTGGGAGGCGCCGCCGCACCCCCTCTAGCGGGCGCGGGCGAAGCGGTGCGGCGCC
GGCAGGAAGGAAATGGGCGGGGAGGGCCTTCGTGCGTCGCCGCGCCGCCGTCCCCTTCTCCATCTCCAGC
CTCGGGGCTGCCGCAGGGGGACGGCTGCCTTCGGGGGGGACGGGGCAGGGCGGGGTTCGGCTTCTGGCGT
GTGACCGGCGGCTCTAGAGCCTCTGCTAACCATGTTCATGCCTTCTTCTTTTTCCTACAGCTCCTGGGCA
ACGTGCTGGTTATTGTGCTGTCTCATCATTTTGGCAAAGAATTCAGATCCGCCGCCACTATGGGATCAAG
ATCGCCAAAAAAGAAGAGAAAGGTGCCGAAGAAGCATGCAGCACCACCAAAAAAAAAACGAAAAGTAGAA
GACCCACGAGGCAACACCAGCGGCGTGCTGAGCACCCCCAAGGCCAAGAGGGCCAAGCACCCCCCCGGCA
CCGAGAAGCCCAGGAGCAGGAGCCAGAGCGAGCAGCCCGCCACCTGCCCCATCTGCTACGCCGTGATCAG
GCAGAGCAGGAACCTGAGGAGGCACCTGGAGCTGAGGCACTTCGCCAAGCCCGGCGTGGATCCACCGGTC
GCCACCATGGTGAGCAAGGGCGAGGAGCTGTTCACCGGGGTGGTGCCCATCCTGGTCGAGCTGGACGGCG
ACGTAAACGGCCACAAGTTCAGCGTGTCCGGCTAGGGATAACAGGGTAATACCTACGGCAAGCTGACCCT
GAAGTTCATCTGCACCACCGGCAAGCTGCCCGTGCCCTGGCCCACCCTCGTGACCACCCTGACCTACGGC
GTGCAGTGCTTCAGCCGCTACCCCGACCACATGAAGCAGCACGACTTCTTCAAGTCCGCCATGCCCGAAG
GCTACGTCCAGGAGCGCACCATCTTCTTCAAGGACGACGGCAACTACAAGACCCGCGCCGAGGTGAAGTT
CGAGGGCGACACCCTGGTGAACCGCATCGAGCTGAAGGGCATCGACTTCAAGGAGGACGGCAACATCCTG
GGGCACAAGCTGGAGTACAACTACAACAGCCACAACGTCTATATCATGGCCGACAAGCAGAAGAACGGCA
TCAAGGTGAACTTCAAGATCCGCCACAACATCGAGGACGGCAGCGTGCAGCTCGCCGACCACTACCAGCA
GAACACCCCCATCGGCGACGGCCCCGTGCTGCTGCCCGACAACCACTACCTGAGCACCCAGTCCGCCCTG
AGCAAAGACCCCAACGAGAAGCGCGATCACATGGTCCTGCTGGAGTTCGTGACCGCCGCCGGGATCACTC
TCGGCATGGACGAGCTGTACAAGTAAAGCGGCCGCGACTCTAGATCATAATCAGCCATACCACATTTGTA
GAGGTTTTACTTGCTTTAAAAAACCTCCCACACCTCCCCCTGAACCTGAAACATAAAATGAATGCAATTG
TTGTTGTTAACTTGTTTATTGCAGCTTATAATGGTTACAAATAAAGCAATAGCATCACAAATTTCACAAA
TAAAGCATTTTTTTCACTGCATTCTAGTTGTGGTTTGTCCAAACTCATCAATGTATCTTAAGCTATTCCT
TTGCCCTCGGACGAGTGCTGGGGCGTCGGTTTCCACTATCGGCGAGTACTTCTACACAGCCATCGGTCCA
GACGGCCGCGCTTCTGCGGGCGATTTGTGTACGCCCGACAGTCCCGGCTCCGGATCGGACGATTGCGTCG
CATCGACCCTGCGCCCAAGCTGCATCATCGAAATTGCCGTCAACCAAGCTCTGATAGAGTTGGTCAAGAC
CAATGCGGAGCATATACGCCCGGAGCCGCGGCGATCCTGCAAGCTCCGGATGCCTCCGCTCGAAGTAGCG
CGTCTGCTGCTCCATACAAGCCAACCACGGCCTCCAGAAGAAGATGTTGGCGACCTCGTATTGGGAATCC
CCGAACATCGCCTCGCTCCAGTCAATGACCGCTGTTATGCGGCCATTGTCCGTCAGGACATTGTTGGAGC
CGAAATCCGCGTGCACGAGGTGCCGGACTTCGGGGCAGTCCTCGGCCCAAAGCATCAGCTCATCGAGAGC
CTGCGCGACGGACGCACTGACGGTGTCGTCCATCACAGTTTGCCAGTGATACACATGGGGATCAGCAATC
GCGCATATGAAATCACGCCATGTAGTGTATTGACCGATTCCTTGCGGTCCGAATGGGCCGAACCCGCTCG
TCTGGCTAAGATCGGCCGCAGCGATCGCATCCATGGCCTCCGCGACCGGCTGCAGAACAGCGGGCAGTTC
GGTTTCAGGCAGGTCTTGCAACGTGACACCCTGTGCACGGCGGGAGATGCAATAGGTCAGGCTCTCGCTG
AATTCCCCAATGTCAAGCACTTCCGGAATCGGGAGCGCGGCCGATGCAAAGTGCCGATAAACATAACGAT
CTTTGTAGAAACCATCGGCGCAGCTATTTACCCGCAGGACATATCCACGCCCTCCTACATCGAAGCTGAA
AGCACGAGATTCTTCGCCCTCCGAGAGCTGCATCAGGTCGGAGACGCTGTCGAACTTTTCGATCAGAAAC
TTCTCGACAGACGTCGCGGTGAGTTCAGGCTTTCCGGATCTATCCATGGTGGCGGCTCTCGAGGTCGAAA
GGCCCGGAGATGAGGAAGAGGAGAACAGCGCGGCAGACGTGCGCTTTTGAAGCGTGCAGAATGCCGGGCC
TCCGGAGGACCTTCGGGCGCCCGCCCCGCCCCTGAGCCCGCCCCTGAGCCCGCCCCCGGACCCACCCCTT
CCCAGCCTCTGAGCCCAGAAAGCGAAGGAGCAAAGCTGCTATTGGCCGCTGCCCCAAAGGCCTACCCGCT
TCCATTGCTCAGCGGTGCTGTCCATCTGCACGAGACTAGTGAGACGTGCTACTTCCATTTGTCACGTCCT
GCACGACGCGAGCTGCGGGGCGGGGGGGAACTTCCTGACTAGGGGAGGAGTAGAAGGTGGCGCGAAGGGG
CCACCAAAGAACGGAGCCGGTTGGCGCCTACCGGTGGATGTGGAATGTGTGAGGCCAGAGGCCACTTGTG
TAGCGCCAAGTGCCCAGCGGGGCTGCTAAAGCGCATGCTCCAGACTGCCTTGGGAAAAGCGCCTCCCCTA
CCCGGTAGAAGCTTTTATTGAAGTTCACCTTGATGCCGTTCTTCTGCTTGTCGGCCATGATATAGACGTT
GTGGCTGTTGTAGTTGTACTCCAGCTTGTGCCCCAGGATGTTGCCGTCCTCCTTGAAGTCGATGCCCTTC
AGCTCGATGCGGTTCACCAGGGTGTCGCCCTCGAACTTCACCTCGGCGCGGGTCTTGTAGTTGCCGTCGT
CCTTGAAGAAGATGGTGCGCTCCTGGACGTAGCCTTCGGGCATGGCGGACTTGAAGAAGTCGTGCTGCTT
CATGTGGTCGGGGTAGCGGCTGAAGCACTGCACGCCGTAGGTCAGGGTGGTCACGAGGGTGGGCCAGGGC
ACGGGCAGCTTGCCGGTGGTGCAGATGAACTTCAGGGTCAGCTTGCCGTAGGTGGCATCGCCCTCGCCCT
CGCCGGACACGCTGAACTTGTGGCCGTTTACGTCGCCGTCCAGCTCGACCAGGATGGGCACCACCCCGGT
GAACAGCTCCTCGCCCTTGCTCACCATGGTGGCGACCGGTGGATCCACGCCGGGCTTGGCGAAGTGCCTC
AGCTCCAGGTGCCTCCTCAGGTTCCTGCTCTGCCTGATCACGGCGTAGCAGATGGGGCAGGTGGCGGGCT
GCTCGCTCTGGCTCCTGCTCCTGGGCTTCTCGGTGCCGGGGGGGTGCTTGGCCCTCTTGGCCTTGGGGGT
GCTCAGCACGCCGCTGGTGTTGCCTCGTGGGTCTTCTACTTTTCGTTTTTTTTTTGGTGGTGCTGCATGC
TTCTTCGGCACCTTTCTCTTCTTTTTTGGCGATCTTGATCCCTAAAGCTTGGCGTAATCATGGTCATAGC
TGTTTCCTGTGTGAAATTGTTATCCGCTCACAATTCCACACAACATACGAGCCGGAAGCATAAAGTGTAA
AGCCTGGGGTGCCTAATGAGTGAGCTAACTCACATTAATTGCGTTGCGCTCACTGCCCGCTTTCCAGTCG
GGAAACCTGTCGTGCCAGCGGATCCGCATCTCAATTAGTCAGCAACCATAGTCCCGCCCCTAACTCCGCC
CATCCCGCCCCTAACTCCGCCCAGTTCCGCCCATTCTCCGCCCCATGGCTGACTAATTTTTTTTATTTAT
GTCTCCAACGCGTAGCTATTCCAGAAGTAGTGAGGAGGCTTTTTTGGAGGCCTAGGCTTTTGCAAAAAGC
TAACTTGTTTATTGCAGCTTATAATGGTTACAAATAAAGCAATAGCATCACAAATTTCACAAATAAAGCA
TTTTTTTCACTGCATTCTAGTTGTGGTTTGTCCAAACTCATCAATGTATCTTATCATGTCTGGATCCGCT
GCATTAATGAATCGGCCAACGCGCGGGGAGAGGCGGTTTGCGTATTGGGCGCTCTTCCGCTTCCTCGCTC
ACTGACTCGCTGCGCTCGGTCGTTCGGCTGCGGCGAGCGGTATCAGCTCACTCAAAGGCGGTAATACGGT
TATCCACAGAATCAGGGGATAACGCAGGAAAGAACATGTGAGCAAAAGGCCAGCAAAAGGCCAGGAACCG
TAAAAAGGCCGCGTTGCTGGCGTTTTTCCATAGGCTCCGCCCCCCTGACGAGCATCACAAAAATCGACGC
TCAAGTCAGAGGTGGCGAAACCCGACAGGACTATAAAGATACCAGGCGTTTCCCCCTGGAAGCTCCCTCG
TGCGCTCTCCTGTTCCGACCCTGCCGCTTACCGGATACCTGTCCGCCTTTCTCCCTTCGGGAAGCGTGGC
GCTTTCTCAAAGCTCACGCTGTAGGTATCTCAGTTCGGTGTAGGTCGTTCGCTCCAAGCTGGGCTGTGTG
CACGAACCCCCCGTTCAGCCCGACCGCTGCGCCTTATCCGGTAACTATCGTCTTGAGTCCAACCCGGTAA
GACACGACTTATCGCCACTGGCAGCAGCCACTGGTAACAGGATTAGCAGAGCGAGGTATGTAGGCGGTGC
TACAGAGTTCTTGAAGTGGTGGCCTAACTACGGCTACACTAGAAGAACAGTATTTGGTATCTGCGCTCTG
CTGAAGCCAGTTACCTTCGGAAAAAGAGTTGGTAGCTCTTGATCCGGCAAACAAACCACCGCTGGTAGCG
GTGGTTTTTTTGTTTGCAAGCAGCAGATTACGCGCAGAAAAAAAGGATCTCAAGAAGATCCTTTGATCTT
TTCTACGGGGTCTGACGCTCAGTGGAACGAAAACTCACGTTAAGGGATTTTGGTCATGAGATTATCAAAA
AGGATCTTCACCTAGATCCTTTTAAATTAAAAATGAAGTTTTAAATCAATCTAAAGTATATATGAGTAAA
CTTGGTCTGACAGTTACCAATGCTTAATCAGTGAGGCACCTATCTCAGCGATCTGTCTATTTCGTTCATC
CATAGTTGCCTGACTCCCCGTCGTGTAGATAACTACGATACGGGAGGGCTTACCATCTGGCCCCAGTGCT
GCAATGATACCGCGAGACCCACGCTCACCGGCTCCAGATTTATCAGCAATAAACCAGCCAGCCGGAAGGG
CCGAGCGCAGAAGTGGTCCTGCAACTTTATCCGCCTCCATCCAGTCTATTAATTGTTGCCGGGAAGCTAG
AGTAAGTAGTTCGCCAGTTAATAGTTTGCGCAACGTTGTTGCCATTGCTACAGGCATCGTGGTGTCACGC
TCGTCGTTTGGTATGGCTTCATTCAGCTCCGGTTCCCAACGATCAAGGCGAGTTACATGATCCCCCATGT
TGTGCAAAAAAGCGGTTAGCTCCTTCGGTCCTCCGATCGTTGTCAGAAGTAAGTTGGCCGCAGTGTTATC
ACTCATGGTTATGGCAGCACTGCATAATTCTCTTACTGTCATGCCATCCGTAAGATGCTTTTCTGTGACT
GGTGAGTACTCAACCAAGTCATTCTGAGAATAGTGTATGCGGCGACCGAGTTGCTCTTGCCCGGCGTCAA
TACGGGATAATACCGCGCCACATAGCAGAACTTTAAAAGTGCTCATCATTGGAAAACGTTCTTCGGGGCG
AAAACTCTCAAGGATCTTACCGCTGTTGAGATCCAGTTCGATGTAACCCACTCGTGCACCCAACTGATCT
TCAGCATCTTTTACTTTCACCAGCGTTTCTGGGTGAGCAAAAACAGGAAGGCAAAATGCCGCAAAAAAGG
GAATAAGGGCGACACGGAAATGTTGAATACTCATACTCTTCCTTTTTCAATATTATTGAAGCATTTATCA
GGGTTATTGTCTCATGAGCGGATACATATTTGAATGTATTTAGAAAAATAAACAAATAGGGGTTCCGCGC
ACATTTCCCCGAAAAGTGCCACCTG
Features (pLannotate 1.2.2; 24 found; start..end, strand, type, name):
      4..383     +  enhancer       CMV enhancer: human cytomegalovirus immediate early enhancer
    386..661     +  promoter       chicken β-actin promoter: No description available
    662..1670    +  intron         chimeric intron: chimera between introns from chicken β-actin and rabbit β-globin
   1668..1724    +  CDS            HBB (fragment): HBB_LEPEU - Experimental evidence at protein level: Swiss-Prot protein existence level 1. Involved in oxygen transport from the lung to the various peripheral tissues. From Lepus europaeus (European hare).
   1755..1774    +  CDS            SV40 NLS (fragment): nuclear localization signal of SV40 (simian virus 40) large T antigen
   1830..2018    +  CDS            Trl (fragment): GAGA_DROME - Also known as Adf-2, GAGA, Nc70F, TFGAGA. Experimental evidence at protein level: Swiss-Prot protein existence level 1. Transcriptional activator that functions by regulating chromatin structure. Overcomes the repressive effects of chromatin by promoting the open chromatin conformation in promoter gene regions, thereby allowing access to other transcription factors. Binds to DNA Polycomb response elements (PREs) at the bithorax complex and to the proximal region of the engrailed promoter, and positively regulates transcription of many genes including homeotic ones. Binds to the DN
   2037..2756    +  CDS            EGFP: the original enhanced GFP (Yang et al., 1996) mammalian codon-optimized
   2773..2856    +  CDS            large T antigen (fragment): large T antigen from SV40 (simian virus 40)
   2879..3000    +  polyA_signal   SV40 poly(A) signal: SV40 polyadenylation signal
   3003..4023    -  CDS            HygR (fragment): aminoglycoside phosphotransferase from E. coli; aph(4)-Ia; confers resistance to hygromycin
   4056..4553    -  promoter       PGK promoter: mouse phosphoglycerate kinase 1 promoter
   4570..5061    -  CDS            (3-F)Tyr-EGFP (fragment): (3-F)Tyr-EGFP is a basic (constitutively fluorescent) green fluorescent protein published in 2004, derived from Aequorea victoria.
   5086..5274    -  CDS            Trl (fragment): GAGA_DROME - Also known as Adf-2, GAGA, Nc70F, TFGAGA. Experimental evidence at protein level: Swiss-Prot protein existence level 1. Transcriptional activator that functions by regulating chromatin structure. Overcomes the repressive effects of chromatin by promoting the open chromatin conformation in promoter gene regions, thereby allowing access to other transcription factors. Binds to DNA Polycomb response elements (PREs) at the bithorax complex and to the proximal region of the engrailed promoter, and positively regulates transcription of many genes including homeotic ones. Binds to the DN
   5330..5349    -  CDS            SV40 NLS (fragment): nuclear localization signal of SV40 (simian virus 40) large T antigen
   5407..5423    -  protein_bind   lac operator: The lac repressor binds to the lac operator to inhibit transcription in E. coli. This inhibition can be relieved by adding lactose or isopropyl-β-D-thiogalactopyranoside (IPTG). lac repressor encoded by lacI
   5431..5461    -  promoter       lac promoter: promoter for the E. coli lac operon
   5476..5497    -  protein_bind   CAP binding site: CAP binding activates transcription in the presence of cAMP. E. coli catabolite activator protein
   5510..5549    -  CDS            lacI (fragment): lac repressor; lacI; The lac repressor binds to the lac operator to inhibit transcription in E. coli. This inhibition can be relieved by adding lactose or isopropyl-β-D-thiogalactopyranoside (IPTG).
   5556..5671    +  promoter       SV40 promoter (fragment): SV40 early promoter
   5742..5876    +  polyA_signal   SV40 poly(A) signal: SV40 polyadenylation signal
   5878..5932    -  CDS            lacI (fragment): lac repressor; lacI; The lac repressor binds to the lac operator to inhibit transcription in E. coli. This inhibition can be relieved by adding lactose or isopropyl-β-D-thiogalactopyranoside (IPTG).
   6115..6703    -  rep_origin     ori: high-copy-number ColE1/pMB1/pBR322/pUC origin of replication
   6874..7734    -  CDS            AmpR: β-lactamase; bla; confers resistance to ampicillin, carbenicillin, and related antibiotics
   7735..7839    -  promoter       AmpR promoter: bla
