[The description below was written by a language model from this plasmid's Addgene catalogue record and pLannotate feature annotations shown in this document.]
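Description:
pGCGFP-hyg is a mammalian expression plasmid built on the pCAGGS backbone and carrying a roughly 5.5 kb insert called GCGFP, cloned between SalI and BamHI sites that both remain intact. It is propagated in E. coli as a high-copy plasmid through a ColE1/pUC-type origin, with ampicillin selection from the bla gene and its native promoter. Selection in mammalian cells relies on a hygromycin resistance gene driven by the mouse PGK promoter.

The annotated features show two related GFP units flanking the hygromycin cassette. The first sits downstream of the CAG regulatory region (CMV enhancer, chicken β-actin promoter and chimeric β-actin/β-globin intron). It consists of an SV40 nuclear localization signal, a short segment matching the Drosophila GAGA factor (Trl), and a full-length EGFP coding sequence, followed by an SV40 large T antigen fragment and an SV40 poly(A) signal. The PGK-HygR cassette lies next, in the opposite orientation. Beyond it, also inverted, is a second copy of the NLS and Trl-like segment joined to only a partial EGFP sequence, with no annotated mammalian promoter of its own. Residual lac promoter/operator, lacI and SV40 promoter fragments appear to be backbone remnants.

A complete, expressed GFP gene paired with a truncated, promoterless copy around a selectable marker resembles the layout of integrated reporters for recombination or gene conversion between repeats, and the "GC" in the name may allude to this. However, the record does not state the intended use, nor whether the full-length copy carries any inactivating change, so this interpretation is an inference from the layout.
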