Addgene plasmid #31265: pGCGFP-hyg
Depositing lab: Andrew Pierce. Depositing organization: University of Kentucky.
Backbone
  Vector backbone: pCAGGS
  Backbone size w/o insert (bp): 2316
  Vector type: Mammalian Expression
  Selectable markers: Hygromycin
Growth in bacteria
  Bacterial resistance: Ampicillin, 100 μg/mL
  Growth temperature: 37°C
  Growth strain: DH5alpha
  Copy number: High Copy
Gene/Insert
  Gene/Insert name: GCGFP
  Insert size (bp): 5549
  Cloning method: Restriction Enzyme; 5′ cloning site SalI (not destroyed); 3′ cloning site BamHI (not destroyed)
  Sequencing primers: 5′ various
Terms and licenses: Academic/Nonprofit Terms; Industry Terms: Not Available to Industry
How to cite: pGCGFP-hyg was a gift from Andrew Pierce (Addgene plasmid # 31265 ; http://n2t.net/addgene:31265 ; RRID:Addgene_31265)
