>Addgene plasmid #31265 | pGCGFP-hyg | addgene partial sequence | sequence record 36388 | mPGK-F
TCTCTCTTCTATCTCCGGGCCTTTCGACCTCGAGAGCCGCCACCATGGATAGATCCGGAAAGCCTGAACT
CACCGCGACGTCTGTCGAGAAGTTTCTGATCGAAAAGTTCGACAGCGTCTCCGACCTGATGCAGCTCTCG
GAGGGCGAAGAATCTCGTGCTTTCAGCTTCGATGTAGGAGGGCGTGGATATGTCCTGCGGGTAAATAGCT
GCGCCGATGGTTTCTACAAAGATCGTTATGTTTATCGGCACTTTGCATCGGCCGCGCTCCCGATTCCGGA
AGTGCTTGACATTGGGGAATTCAGCGAGAGCCTGACCTATTGCATCTCCCGCCGTGCACAGGGTGTCACG
TTGCAAGACCTGCCTGAAACCGAACTGCCCGCTGTTCTGCAGCCGGTCGCGGAGGCCATGGATGCGATCG
CTGCGGCCGATCTTAGCCAGACGAGCGGGTTCGGCCCATTCGGACCGCAAGGAATCGGTCAATACACTAC
ATGGCGTGATTTCATATGCGCGATTGCTGATCCCCATGTGTATCACTGGCAAACTGTGATGGACGACACC
GTCAGTGCGTCCGTCGCGCAGGCTCTCGATGAGCTGATGCTTTGGGCCGAGGACTGCCCCGAAGTCCGGC
ACCTCGTGCACGCGGATTTCGGCTCCAACAATGTCCTGACGGACAATGGCCGCATAACAGCGGTCATTGA
CTGGAGCGAGGCGATGTTCGGGGATTCCCAATACGAGGTCGCCAACATCTTCTTCTGGAGGCCGTGGTTG
GCTTGTATGGAGCAGCA
