>Addgene plasmid #31265 | pGCGFP-hyg | addgene partial sequence | sequence record 37769 | MSCV-rev
TGATGCCGTTCTTCTGCTTGTCGGCCATGATATAGACGTTGTGGCTGTTGTAGTTGTACTCCAGCTTGTG
CCCCAGGATGTTGCCGTCCTCCTTGAAGTCGATGCCCTTCAGCTCGATGCGGTTCACCAGGGTGTCGCCC
TCGAACTTCACCTCGGCGCGGGTCTTGTAGTTGCCGTCGTCCTTGAAGAAGATGGTGCGCTCCTGGACGT
AGCCTTCGGGCATGGCGGACTTGAAGAAGTCGTGCTGCTTCATGTGGTCGGGGTAGCGGCTGAAGCACTG
CACGCCGTAGGTCAGGGTGGTCACGAGGGTGGGCCAGGGCACGGGCAGCTTGCCGGTGGTGCAGATGAAC
TTCAGGGTCAGCTTGCCGTAGGTGGCATCGCCCTCGCCCTCGCCGGACACGCTGAACTTGTGGCCGTTTA
CGTCGCCGTCCAGCTCGACCAGGATGGGCACCACCCCGGTGAACAGCTCCTCGCCCTTGCTCACCATGGT
GGCGACCGGTGGATCCACGCCGGGCTTGGCGAAGTGCCTCAGCTCCAGGTGCCTCCTCAGGTTCCTGCTC
TGCCTGATCACGGCGTAGCAGATGGGGCAGGTGGCGGGCTGCTCGCTCTGGCT
