>Addgene plasmid #31265 | pGCGFP-hyg | addgene partial sequence | sequence record 37784 | pCAG-F
ACTCCCCCCGGCACCGAGAAGCCCAGGAGCAGGAGCCAGAGCGAGCAGCCCGCCACCTGCCCCATCTGCT
ACGCCGTGATCAGGCAGAGCAGGAACCTGAGGAGGCACCTGGAGCTGAGGCACTTCGCCAAGCCCGGCGT
GGATCCACCGGTCGCCACCATGGTGAGCAAGGGCGAGGAGCTGTTCACCGGGGTGGTGCCCATCCTGGTC
GAGCTGGACGGCGACGTAAACGGCCACAAGTTCAGCGTGTCCGGCTAGGGATAACAGGGTAATACCTACG
GCAAGCTGACCCTGAAGTTCATCTGCACCACCGGCAAGCTGCCCGTGCCCTGGCCCACCCTCGTGACCAC
CCTGACCTACGGCGTGCAGTGCTTCAGCCGCTACCCCGACCACATGAAGCAGCACGACTT
